>Addgene plasmid #97084 | pX330-GFP-SFPQ | depositor full sequence | sequence record 189635 | pX330-GFP-SFPQ sequence 8508 bps
GAGGGCCTATTTCCCATGATTCCTTCATATTTGCATATACGATACAAGGCTGTTAGAGAGATAATTGGAA
TTAATTTGACTGTAAACACAAAGATATTAGTACAAAATACGTGACGTAGAAAGTAATAATTTCTTGGGTA
GTTTGCAGTTTTAAAATTATGTTTTAAAATGGACTATCATATGCTTACCGTAACTTGAAAGTATTTCGAT
TTCTTGGCTTTATATATCTTGTGGAAAGGACGAAACACCGCTTGACCACAGACATGTCTCGTTTTAGAGC
TAGAAATAGCAAGTTAAAATAAGGCTAGTCCGTTATCAACTTGAAAAAGTGGCACCGAGTCGGTGCTTTT
TTGTTTTAGAGCTAGAAATAGCAAGTTAAAATAAGGCTAGTCCGTTTTTAGCGCGTGCGCCAATTCTGCA
GACAAATGGCTCTAGAGGTACCCGTTACATAACTTACGGTAAATGGCCCGCCTGGCTGACCGCCCAACGA
CCCCCGCCCATTGACGTCAATAGTAACGCCAATAGGGACTTTCCATTGACGTCAATGGGTGGAGTATTTA
CGGTAAACTGCCCACTTGGCAGTACATCAAGTGTATCATATGCCAAGTACGCCCCCTATTGACGTCAATG
ACGGTAAATGGCCCGCCTGGCATTGTGCCCAGTACATGACCTTATGGGACTTTCCTACTTGGCAGTACAT
CTACGTATTAGTCATCGCTATTACCATGGTCGAGGTGAGCCCCACGTTCTGCTTCACTCTCCCCATCTCC
CCCCCCTCCCCACCCCCAATTTTGTATTTATTTATTTTTTAATTATTTTGTGCAGCGATGGGGGCGGGCG
GGGGGGGGGGGCGCGCGCCAGGCGGGGCGGGGCGGGGCGAGGGGCGGGGCGGGGCGAGGCGGAGAGGTGC
GGCGGCAGCCAATCAGAGCGGCGCGCTCCGAAAGTTTCCTTTTATGGCGAGGCGGCGGCGGCGGCGGCCC
TATAAAAAGCGAAGCGCGCGGCGGGCGGGAGTCGCTGCGCGCTGCCTTCGCCCCGTGCCCCGCTCCGCCG
CCGCCTCGCGCCGCCCGCCCCGGCTCTGACTGACCGCGTTACTCCCACAGGTGAGCGGGCGGGACGGCCC
TTCTCCTCCGGGCTGTAATTAGCTGAGCAAGAGGTAAGGGTTTAAGGGATGGTTGGTTGGTGGGGTATTA
ATGTTTAATTACCTGGAGCACCTGCCTGAAATCACTTTTTTTCAGGTTGGACCGGTGCCACCATGGACTA
TAAGGACCACGACGGAGACTACAAGGATCATGATATTGATTACAAAGACGATGACGATAAGATGGCCCCA
AAGAAGAAGCGGAAGGTCGGTATCCACGGAGTCCCAGCAGCCGACAAGAAGTACAGCATCGGCCTGGACA
TCGGCACCAACTCTGTGGGCTGGGCCGTGATCACCGACGAGTACAAGGTGCCCAGCAAGAAATTCAAGGT
GCTGGGCAACACCGACCGGCACAGCATCAAGAAGAACCTGATCGGAGCCCTGCTGTTCGACAGCGGCGAA
ACAGCCGAGGCCACCCGGCTGAAGAGAACCGCCAGAAGAAGATACACCAGACGGAAGAACCGGATCTGCT
ATCTGCAAGAGATCTTCAGCAACGAGATGGCCAAGGTGGACGACAGCTTCTTCCACAGACTGGAAGAGTC
CTTCCTGGTGGAAGAGGATAAGAAGCACGAGCGGCACCCCATCTTCGGCAACATCGTGGACGAGGTGGCC
TACCACGAGAAGTACCCCACCATCTACCACCTGAGAAAGAAACTGGTGGACAGCACCGACAAGGCCGACC
TGCGGCTGATCTATCTGGCCCTGGCCCACATGATCAAGTTCCGGGGCCACTTCCTGATCGAGGGCGACCT
GAACCCCGACAACAGCGACGTGGACAAGCTGTTCATCCAGCTGGTGCAGACCTACAACCAGCTGTTCGAG
GAAAACCCCATCAACGCCAGCGGCGTGGACGCCAAGGCCATCCTGTCTGCCAGACTGAGCAAGAGCAGAC
GGCTGGAAAATCTGATCGCCCAGCTGCCCGGCGAGAAGAAGAATGGCCTGTTCGGAAACCTGATTGCCCT
GAGCCTGGGCCTGACCCCCAACTTCAAGAGCAACTTCGACCTGGCCGAGGATGCCAAACTGCAGCTGAGC
AAGGACACCTACGACGACGACCTGGACAACCTGCTGGCCCAGATCGGCGACCAGTACGCCGACCTGTTTC
TGGCCGCCAAGAACCTGTCCGACGCCATCCTGCTGAGCGACATCCTGAGAGTGAACACCGAGATCACCAA
GGCCCCCCTGAGCGCCTCTATGATCAAGAGATACGACGAGCACCACCAGGACCTGACCCTGCTGAAAGCT
CTCGTGCGGCAGCAGCTGCCTGAGAAGTACAAAGAGATTTTCTTCGACCAGAGCAAGAACGGCTACGCCG
GCTACATTGACGGCGGAGCCAGCCAGGAAGAGTTCTACAAGTTCATCAAGCCCATCCTGGAAAAGATGGA
CGGCACCGAGGAACTGCTCGTGAAGCTGAACAGAGAGGACCTGCTGCGGAAGCAGCGGACCTTCGACAAC
GGCAGCATCCCCCACCAGATCCACCTGGGAGAGCTGCACGCCATTCTGCGGCGGCAGGAAGATTTTTACC
CATTCCTGAAGGACAACCGGGAAAAGATCGAGAAGATCCTGACCTTCCGCATCCCCTACTACGTGGGCCC
TCTGGCCAGGGGAAACAGCAGATTCGCCTGGATGACCAGAAAGAGCGAGGAAACCATCACCCCCTGGAAC
TTCGAGGAAGTGGTGGACAAGGGCGCTTCCGCCCAGAGCTTCATCGAGCGGATGACCAACTTCGATAAGA
ACCTGCCCAACGAGAAGGTGCTGCCCAAGCACAGCCTGCTGTACGAGTACTTCACCGTGTATAACGAGCT
GACCAAAGTGAAATACGTGACCGAGGGAATGAGAAAGCCCGCCTTCCTGAGCGGCGAGCAGAAAAAGGCC
ATCGTGGACCTGCTGTTCAAGACCAACCGGAAAGTGACCGTGAAGCAGCTGAAAGAGGACTACTTCAAGA
AAATCGAGTGCTTCGACTCCGTGGAAATCTCCGGCGTGGAAGATCGGTTCAACGCCTCCCTGGGCACATA
CCACGATCTGCTGAAAATTATCAAGGACAAGGACTTCCTGGACAATGAGGAAAACGAGGACATTCTGGAA
GATATCGTGCTGACCCTGACACTGTTTGAGGACAGAGAGATGATCGAGGAACGGCTGAAAACCTATGCCC
ACCTGTTCGACGACAAAGTGATGAAGCAGCTGAAGCGGCGGAGATACACCGGCTGGGGCAGGCTGAGCCG
GAAGCTGATCAACGGCATCCGGGACAAGCAGTCCGGCAAGACAATCCTGGATTTCCTGAAGTCCGACGGC
TTCGCCAACAGAAACTTCATGCAGCTGATCCACGACGACAGCCTGACCTTTAAAGAGGACATCCAGAAAG
CCCAGGTGTCCGGCCAGGGCGATAGCCTGCACGAGCACATTGCCAATCTGGCCGGCAGCCCCGCCATTAA
GAAGGGCATCCTGCAGACAGTGAAGGTGGTGGACGAGCTCGTGAAAGTGATGGGCCGGCACAAGCCCGAG
AACATCGTGATCGAAATGGCCAGAGAGAACCAGACCACCCAGAAGGGACAGAAGAACAGCCGCGAGAGAA
TGAAGCGGATCGAAGAGGGCATCAAAGAGCTGGGCAGCCAGATCCTGAAAGAACACCCCGTGGAAAACAC
CCAGCTGCAGAACGAGAAGCTGTACCTGTACTACCTGCAGAATGGGCGGGATATGTACGTGGACCAGGAA
CTGGACATCAACCGGCTGTCCGACTACGATGTGGACCATATCGTGCCTCAGAGCTTTCTGAAGGACGACT
CCATCGACAACAAGGTGCTGACCAGAAGCGACAAGAACCGGGGCAAGAGCGACAACGTGCCCTCCGAAGA
GGTCGTGAAGAAGATGAAGAACTACTGGCGGCAGCTGCTGAACGCCAAGCTGATTACCCAGAGAAAGTTC
GACAATCTGACCAAGGCCGAGAGAGGCGGCCTGAGCGAACTGGATAAGGCCGGCTTCATCAAGAGACAGC
TGGTGGAAACCCGGCAGATCACAAAGCACGTGGCACAGATCCTGGACTCCCGGATGAACACTAAGTACGA
CGAGAATGACAAGCTGATCCGGGAAGTGAAAGTGATCACCCTGAAGTCCAAGCTGGTGTCCGATTTCCGG
AAGGATTTCCAGTTTTACAAAGTGCGCGAGATCAACAACTACCACCACGCCCACGACGCCTACCTGAACG
CCGTCGTGGGAACCGCCCTGATCAAAAAGTACCCTAAGCTGGAAAGCGAGTTCGTGTACGGCGACTACAA
GGTGTACGACGTGCGGAAGATGATCGCCAAGAGCGAGCAGGAAATCGGCAAGGCTACCGCCAAGTACTTC
TTCTACAGCAACATCATGAACTTTTTCAAGACCGAGATTACCCTGGCCAACGGCGAGATCCGGAAGCGGC
CTCTGATCGAGACAAACGGCGAAACCGGGGAGATCGTGTGGGATAAGGGCCGGGATTTTGCCACCGTGCG
GAAAGTGCTGAGCATGCCCCAAGTGAATATCGTGAAAAAGACCGAGGTGCAGACAGGCGGCTTCAGCAAA
GAGTCTATCCTGCCCAAGAGGAACAGCGATAAGCTGATCGCCAGAAAGAAGGACTGGGACCCTAAGAAGT
ACGGCGGCTTCGACAGCCCCACCGTGGCCTATTCTGTGCTGGTGGTGGCCAAAGTGGAAAAGGGCAAGTC
CAAGAAACTGAAGAGTGTGAAAGAGCTGCTGGGGATCACCATCATGGAAAGAAGCAGCTTCGAGAAGAAT
CCCATCGACTTTCTGGAAGCCAAGGGCTACAAAGAAGTGAAAAAGGACCTGATCATCAAGCTGCCTAAGT
ACTCCCTGTTCGAGCTGGAAAACGGCCGGAAGAGAATGCTGGCCTCTGCCGGCGAACTGCAGAAGGGAAA
CGAACTGGCCCTGCCCTCCAAATATGTGAACTTCCTGTACCTGGCCAGCCACTATGAGAAGCTGAAGGGC
TCCCCCGAGGATAATGAGCAGAAACAGCTGTTTGTGGAACAGCACAAGCACTACCTGGACGAGATCATCG
AGCAGATCAGCGAGTTCTCCAAGAGAGTGATCCTGGCCGACGCTAATCTGGACAAAGTGCTGTCCGCCTA
CAACAAGCACCGGGATAAGCCCATCAGAGAGCAGGCCGAGAATATCATCCACCTGTTTACCCTGACCAAT
CTGGGAGCCCCTGCCGCCTTCAAGTACTTTGACACCACCATCGACCGGAAGAGGTACACCAGCACCAAAG
AGGTGCTGGACGCCACCCTGATCCACCAGAGCATCACCGGCCTGTACGAGACACGGATCGACCTGTCTCA
GCTGGGAGGCGACAAAAGGCCGGCGGCCACGAAAAAGGCCGGCCAGGCAAAAAAGAAAAAGTAAGAATTC
CTAGAGCTCGCTGATCAGCCTCGACTGTGCCTTCTAGTTGCCAGCCATCTGTTGTTTGCCCCTCCCCCGT
GCCTTCCTTGACCCTGGAAGGTGCCACTCCCACTGTCCTTTCCTAATAAAATGAGGAAATTGCATCGCAT
TGTCTGAGTAGGTGTCATTCTATTCTGGGGGGTGGGGTGGGGCAGGACAGCAAGGGGGAGGATTGGGAAG
AGAATAGCAGGCATGCTGGGGAGCGGCCGCAGGAACCCCTAGTGATGGAGTTGGCCACTCCCTCTCTGCG
CGCTCGCTCGCTCACTGAGGCCGGGCGACCAAAGGTCGCCCGACGCCCGGGCTTTGCCCGGGCGGCCTCA
GTGAGCGAGCGAGCGCGCAGCTGCCTGCAGGGGCGCCTGATGCGGTATTTTCTCCTTACGCATCTGTGCG
GTATTTCACACCGCATA
[95 nt withheld, positions 5968-6062]
T
[46 nt withheld, positions 6064-6109]
C
[141 nt withheld, positions 6111-6251]
CCTTTGACGTTGGAGTCCACGTTCTTT
[37 nt withheld, positions 6279-6315]
ACTCTATCTCGGGCTATTCTTTTGATTTATAAGGGATTTTGCCGATTTCGGTCTATTGGTTAAAAAATGA
GCTGATTTAACAAAAATTTAACGCGAATTTTAACAAAATATTAACGTTTACAATTTTATGGTGCACTCTC
AGTACAATCTGCTCTGATGCCGCATAGTTAAGCCAGCCCCGACACCCGCCAACACCCGCTGACGCGCCCT
GACGGGCTTGTCTGCTCCCGGCATCCGCTTACAGACAAGCTGTGACCGTCTCCGGGAGCTGCATGTGTCA
GAGGTTTTCACCGTCATCACCGAAACGCGCGAGACGAAAGGGCCTCGTGATACGCCTATTTTTATAGGTT
AATGTCATGATAATAATGGTTTCTTAGACGTCAGGTGGCACTTTTCGGGGAAATGTGCGCGGAACCCCTA
TTTGTTTATTTTTCTAAATACATTCAAATATGTATCCGCTCATGAGACAATAACCCTGATAAATGCTTCA
ATAATATTGAAAAAGGAAGAGTATGAGTATTCAACATTTCCGTGTCGCCCTTATTCCCTTTTTTGCGGCA
TTTTGCCTTCCTGTTTTTGCTCACCCAGAAACGCTGGTGAAAGTAAAAGATGCTGAAGATCAGTTGGGTG
CACGAGTGGGTTACATCGAACTGGATCTCAACAGCGGTAAGATCCTTGAGAGTTTTCGCCCCGAAGAACG
TTTTCCAATGATGAGCACTTTTAAAGTTCTGCTATGTGGCGCGGTATTATCCCGTATTGACGCCGGGCAA
GAGCAACTCGGTCGCCGCATACACTATTCTCAGAATGACTTGGTTGAGTACTCACCAGTCACAGAAAAGC
ATCTTACGGATGGCATGACAGTAAGAGAATTATGCAGTGCTGCCATAACCATGAGTGATAACACTGCGGC
CAACTTACTTCTGACAACGATCGGAGGACCGAAGGAGCTAACCGCTTTTTTGCACAACATGGGGGATCAT
GTAACTCGCCTTGATCGTTGGGAACCGGAGCTGAATGAAGCCATACCAAACGACGAGCGTGACACCACGA
TGCCTGTAGCAATGGCAACAACGTTGCGCAAACTATTAACTGGCGAACTACTTACTCTAGCTTCCCGGCA
ACAATTAATAGACTGGATGGAGGCGGATAAAGTTGCAGGACCACTTCTGCGCTCGGCCCTTCCGGCTGGC
TGGTTTATTGCTGATAAATCTGGAGCCGGTGAGCGTGGAAGCCGCGGTATCATTGCAGCACTGGGGCCAG
ATGGTAAGCCCTCCCGTATCGTAGTTATCTACACGACGGGGAGTCAGGCAACTATGGATGAACGAAATAG
ACAGATCGCTGAGATAGGTGCCTCACTGATTAAGCATTGGTAACTGTCAGACCAAGTTTACTCATATATA
CTTTAGATTGATTTAAAACTTCATTTTTAATTTAAAAGGATCTAGGTGAAGATCCTTTTTGATAATCTCA
TGACCAAAATCCCTTAACGTGAGTTTTCGTTCCACTGAGCGTCAGACCCCGTAGAAAAGATCAAAGGATC
TTCTTGAGATCCTTTTTTTCTGCGCGTAATCTGCTGCTTGCAAACAAAAAAACCACCGCTACCAGCGGTG
GTTTGTTTGCCGGATCAAGAGCTACCAACTCTTTTTCCGAAGGTAACTGGCTTCAGCAGAGCGCAGATAC
CAAATACTGTTCTTCTAGTGTAGCCGTAGTTAGGCCACCACTTCAAGAACTCTGTAGCACCGCCTACATA
CCTCGCTCTGCTAATCCTGTTACCAGTGGCTGCTGCCAGTGGCGATAAGTCGTGTCTTACCGGGTTGGAC
TCAAGACGATAGTTACCGGATAAGGCGCAGCGGTCGGGCTGAACGGGGGGTTCGTGCACACAGCCCAGCT
TGGAGCGAACGACCTACACCGAACTGAGATACCTACAGCGTGAGCTATGAGAAAGCGCCACGCTTCCCGA
AGGGAGAAAGGCGGACAGGTATCCGGTAAGCGGCAGGGTCGGAACAGGAGAGCGCACGAGGGAGCTTCCA
GGGGGAAACGCCTGGTATCTTTATAGTCCTGTCGGGTTTCGCCACCTCTGACTTGAGCGTCGATTTTTGT
GATGCTCGTCAGGGGGGCGGAGCCTATGGAAAAACGCCAGCAACGCGGCCTTTTTACGGTTCCTGGCCTT
TTGCTGGCCTTTTGCTCACATGT
Features (pLannotate 1.2.2; 18 found; start..end, strand, type, name):
      1..241     +  promoter       U6 promoter: RNA polymerase III promoter for human U6 snRNA
    271..346     +  misc_RNA       gRNA scaffold: guide RNA scaffold for the Streptococcus pyogenes CRISPR/Cas9 system
    353..396     +  misc_RNA       gRNA scaffold (fragment): guide RNA scaffold for the Streptococcus pyogenes CRISPR/Cas9 system
    443..728     +  enhancer       CMV enhancer: human cytomegalovirus immediate early enhancer; contains an 18-bp deletion relative to the standard CMV enhancer
    730..1007    +  promoter       chicken β-actin promoter: No description available
   1008..1235    +  intron         hybrid intron: hybrid between chicken β-actin (CBA) and minute virus of mice (MMV) introns (Gray et al., 2011)
   1373..2974    +  CDS            Cas9(N): N-terminal portion of Streptococcus pyogenes Cas9 (Zetsche et al., 2015)
   2975..5473    +  CDS            Cas9(C): C-terminal portion of Streptococcus pyogenes Cas9 (Zetsche et al., 2015)
   5474..5521    +  CDS            nucleoplasmin NLS: bipartite nuclear localization signal from nucleoplasmin
   5555..5666    +  polyA_signal   bGH poly(A) signal: bovine growth hormone polyadenylation signal
   5771..5911    +  repeat_region  AAV2 ITR: inverted terminal repeat of adeno-associated virus serotype 2 inverted
   5916..5967    -  misc_feature   bom (fragment): basis of mobility region from pBR322
   5986..6441    +  rep_origin     f1 ori (sequence partly withheld): f1 bacteriophage origin of replication; arrow indicates direction of (+) strand synthesis
   6442..6491    -  misc_feature   bom (fragment): basis of mobility region from pBR322
   6593..6628    -  CDS            rop (fragment): Rop protein, which maintains plasmids at low copy number; rop
   6723..6827    +  promoter       AmpR promoter: bla
   6828..7688    +  CDS            AmpR: β-lactamase; bla; confers resistance to ampicillin, carbenicillin, and related antibiotics
   7859..8447    +  rep_origin     ori: high-copy-number ColE1/pMB1/pBR322/pUC origin of replication
