[The description below was written by a language model from this plasmid's Addgene catalogue record and pLannotate feature annotations shown in this document.]
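Description:
pX330-GFP-SFPQ is an all-in-one CRISPR/Cas9 plasmid built on the pX330 backbone, intended for transient expression in mammalian cells. It carries both components needed for targeted cleavage. A human U6 RNA polymerase III promoter drives a single guide RNA, made up of a human SFPQ-directed spacer fused to the Streptococcus pyogenes gRNA scaffold. A hybrid promoter, consisting of the CMV enhancer, the chicken β-actin promoter and a hybrid intron, drives S. pyogenes Cas9. The annotation software splits the Cas9 coding sequence into N- and C-terminal portions, but the two are contiguous and so appear to form one full-length open reading frame. This is followed by a nucleoplasmin bipartite nuclear localization signal and a bovine growth hormone polyadenylation signal. The guide oligonucleotides were inserted at the BbsI sites of pX330, which were destroyed in cloning.

According to the record, the sgRNA directs a double-strand break at the promoter of the human SFPQ gene. The "GFP" in the name probably reflects a GFP-SFPQ editing strategy, although the record does not state this. No GFP coding sequence is annotated in the 8,508 nt plasmid, so any donor template would have to be supplied separately. The associated publication concerns genome editing used to study NEAT1 isoforms and paraspeckles.

In bacteria, the plasmid replicates from a high-copy ColE1/pUC-type origin and is selected with ampicillin through the β-lactamase gene. An f1 origin is also present. Other backbone remnants are a single AAV2 inverted terminal repeat and short bom and rop fragments. With only one ITR annotated, the plasmid is not a functional AAV packaging vector.
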