Addgene plasmid #97084: pX330-GFP-SFPQ
Purpose: Encodes an sgRNA that creates a DSB at the promoter of human SFPQ gene.
Depositing lab: Archa Fox. Depositing organization: University of Western Australia. Publication: Functional dissection of NEAT1 using genome editing reveals substantial localisation of the NEAT1_1 isoform outside paraspeckles. Li R, Harvey AR, Hodgetts SI, Fox AH. RNA. 2017 Mar 21. pii: rna.059477.116. doi: 10.1261/rna.059477.116. PubMed 28325845.
Backbone
  Vector backbone: pX330
  Backbone manufacturer: Feng Zhang (Addgene #42230)
  Vector type: CRISPR
Growth in bacteria
  Bacterial resistance: Ampicillin, 100 μg/mL
  Growth temperature: 37°C
  Growth strain: DH5alpha
  Copy number: High Copy
Gene/Insert
  Gene/Insert name: sgRNA GFP-SFPQ
  gRNA/shRNA sequence: CACCGCTTGACCACAGACATGTCTC
  Species: H. sapiens (human)
  Promoter: U6
  Cloning method: Restriction Enzyme; 5′ cloning site BbsI (destroyed during cloning); 3′ cloning site BbsI (destroyed during cloning)
  Sequencing primers: 5′ CATATGCTTACCGTAAC
Terms and licenses: Academic/Nonprofit Terms; Industry Terms: Not Available to Industry
How to cite: pX330-GFP-SFPQ was a gift from Archa Fox (Addgene plasmid # 97084 ; http://n2t.net/addgene:97084 ; RRID:Addgene_97084)
