>Addgene plasmid #97084 | pX330-GFP-SFPQ | addgene partial sequence | sequence record 189634 | Addgene Partial NGS Result
CGCTGCCTTCGCCCCGTGCCCCGCTCCGCCGCCGCCTCGCGCCGCCCGCCCCGGCTCTGACTGACCGCGT
TACTCCCACAGGTGAGCGGGCGGGACGGCCCTTCTCCTCCGGGCTGTAATTAGCTGAGCAAGAGGTAAGG
GTTTAAGGGATGGTTGGTTGGTGGGGTATTAATGTTTAATTACCTGGAGCACCTGCCTGAAATCACTTTT
TTTCAGGTTGGACCGGTGCCACCATGGACTATAAGGACCACGACGGAGACTACAAGGATCATGATATTGA
TTACAAAGACGATGACGATAAGATGGCCCCAAAGAAGAAGCGGAAGGTCGGTATCCACGGAGTCCCAGCA
GCCGACAAGAAGTACAGCATCGGCCTGGACATCGGCACCAACTCTGTGGGCTGGGCCGTGATCACCGACG
AGTACAAGGTGCCCAGCAAGAAATTCAAGGTGCTGGGCAACACCGACCGGCACAGCATCAAGAAGAACCT
GATCGGAGCCCTGCTGTTCGACAGCGGCGAAACAGCCGAGGCCACCCGGCTGAAGAGAACCGCCAGAAGA
AGATACACCAGACGGAAGAACCGGATCTGCTATCTGCAAGAGATCTTCAGCAACGAGATGGCCAAGGTGG
ACGACAGCTTCTTCCACAGACTGGAAGAGTCCTTCCTGGTGGAAGAGGATAAGAAGCACGAGCGGCACCC
CATCTTCGGCAACATCGTGGACGAGGTGGCCTACCACGAGAAGTACCCCACCATCTACCACCTGAGAAAG
AAACTGGTGGACAGCACCGACAAGGCCGACCTGCGGCTGATCTATCTGGCCCTGGCCCACATGATCAAGT
TCCGGGGCCACTTCCTGATCGAGGGCGACCTGAACCCCGACAACAGCGACGTGGACAAGCTGTTCATCCA
GCTGGTGCAGACCTACAACCAGCTGTTCGAGGAAAACCCCATCAACGCCAGCGGCGTGGACGCCAAGGCC
ATCCTGTCTGCCAGACTGAGCAAGAGCAGACGGCTGGAAAATCTGATCGCCCAGCTGCCCGGCGAGAAGA
AGAATGGCCTGTTCGGAAACCTGATTGCCCTGAGCCTGGGCCTGACCCCCAACTTCAAGAGCAACTTCGA
CCTGGCCGAGGATGCCAAACTGCAGCTGAGCAAGGACACCTACGACGACGACCTGGACAACCTGCTGGCC
CAGATCGGCGACCAGTACGCCGACCTGTTTCTGGCCGCCAAGAACCTGTCCGACGCCATCCTGCTGAGCG
ACATCCTGAGAGTGAACACCGAGATCACCAAGGCCCCCCTGAGCGCCTCTATGATCAAGAGATACGACGA
GCACCACCAGGACCTGACCCTGCTGAAAGCTCTCGTGCGGCAGCAGCTGCCTGAGAAGTACAAAGAGATT
TTCTTCGACCAGAGCAAGAACGGCTACGCCGGCTACATTGACGGCGGAGCCAGCCAGGAAGAGTTCTACA
AGTTCATCAAGCCCATCCTGGAAAAGATGGACGGCACCGAGGAACTGCTCGTGAAGCTGAACAGAGAGGA
CCTGCTGCGGAAGCAGCGGACCTTCGACAACGGCAGCATCCCCCACCAGATCCACCTGGGAGAGCTGCAC
GCCATTCTGCGGCGGCAGGAAGATTTTTACCCATTCCTGAAGGACAACCGGGAAAAGATCGAGAAGATCC
TGACCTTCCGCATCCCCTACTACGTGGGCCCTCTGGCCAGGGGAAACAGCAGATTCGCCTGGATGACCAG
AAAGAGCGAGGAAACCATCACCCCCTGGAACTTCGAGGAAGTGGTGGACAAGGGCGCTTCCGCCCAGAGC
TTCATCGAGCGGATGACCAACTTCGATAAGAACCTGCCCAACGAGAAGGTGCTGCCCAAGCACAGCCTGC
TGTACGAGTACTTCACCGTGTATAACGAGCTGACCAAAGTGAAATACGTGACCGAGGGAATGAGAAAGCC
CGCCTTCCTGAGCGGCGAGCAGAAAAAGGCCATCGTGGACCTGCTGTTCAAGACCAACCGGAAAGTGACC
GTGAAGCAGCTGAAAGAGGACTACTTCAAGAAAATCGAGTGCTTCGACTCCGTGGAAATCTCCGGCGTGG
AAGATCGGTTCAACGCCTCCCTGGGCACATACCACGATCTGCTGAAAATTATCAAGGACAAGGACTTCCT
GGACAATGAGGAAAACGAGGACATTCTGGAAGATATCGTGCTGACCCTGACACTGTTTGAGGACAGAGAG
ATGATCGAGGAACGGCTGAAAACCTATGCCCACCTGTTCGACGACAAAGTGATGAAGCAGCTGAAGCGGC
GGAGATACACCGGCTGGGGCAGGCTGAGCCGGAAGCTGATCAACGGCATCCGGGACAAGCAGTCCGGCAA
GACAATCCTGGATTTCCTGAAGTCCGACGGCTTCGCCAACAGAAACTTCATGCAGCTGATCCACGACGAC
AGCCTGACCTTTAAAGAGGACATCCAGAAAGCCCAGGTGTCCGGCCAGGGCGATAGCCTGCACGAGCACA
TTGCCAATCTGGCCGGCAGCCCCGCCATTAAGAAGGGCATCCTGCAGACAGTGAAGGTGGTGGACGAGCT
CGTGAAAGTGATGGGCCGGCACAAGCCCGAGAACATCGTGATCGAAATGGCCAGAGAGAACCAGACCACC
CAGAAGGGACAGAAGAACAGCCGCGAGAGAATGAAGCGGATCGAAGAGGGCATCAAAGAGCTGGGCAGCC
AGATCCTGAAAGAACACCCCGTGGAAAACACCCAGCTGCAGAACGAGAAGCTGTACCTGTACTACCTGCA
GAATGGGCGGGATATGTACGTGGACCAGGAACTGGACATCAACCGGCTGTCCGACTACGATGTGGACCAT
ATCGTGCCTCAGAGCTTTCTGAAGGACGACTCCATCGACAACAAGGTGCTGACCAGAAGCGACAAGAACC
GGGGCAAGAGCGACAACGTGCCCTCCGAAGAGGTCGTGAAGAAGATGAAGAACTACTGGCGGCAGCTGCT
GAACGCCAAGCTGATTACCCAGAGAAAGTTCGACAATCTGACCAAGGCCGAGAGAGGCGGCCTGAGCGAA
CTGGATAAGGCCGGCTTCATCAAGAGACAGCTGGTGGAAACCCGGCAGATCACAAAGCACGTGGCACAGA
TCCTGGACTCCCGGATGAACACTAAGTACGACGAGAATGACAAGCTGATCCGGGAAGTGAAAGTGATCAC
CCTGAAGTCCAAGCTGGTGTCCGATTTCCGGAAGGATTTCCAGTTTTACAAAGTGCGCGAGATCAACAAC
TACCACCACGCCCACGACGCCTACCTGAACGCCGTCGTGGGAACCGCCCTGATCAAAAAGTACCCTAAGC
TGGAAAGCGAGTTCGTGTACGGCGACTACAAGGTGTACGACGTGCGGAAGATGATCGCCAAGAGCGAGCA
GGAAATCGGCAAGGCTACCGCCAAGTACTTCTTCTACAGCAACATCATGAACTTTTTCAAGACCGAGATT
ACCCTGGCCAACGGCGAGATCCGGAAGCGGCCTCTGATCGAGACAAACGGCGAAACCGGGGAGATCGTGT
GGGATAAGGGCCGGGATTTTGCCACCGTGCGGAAAGTGCTGAGCATGCCCCAAGTGAATATCGTGAAAAA
GACCGAGGTGCAGACAGGCGGCTTCAGCAAAGAGTCTATCCTGCCCAAGAGGAACAGCGATAAGCTGATC
GCCAGAAAGAAGGACTGGGACCCTAAGAAGTACGGCGGCTTCGACAGCCCCACCGTGGCCTATTCTGTGC
TGGTGGTGGCCAAAGTGGAAAAGGGCAAGTCCAAGAAACTGAAGAGTGTGAAAGAGCTGCTGGGGATCAC
CATCATGGAAAGAAGCAGCTTCGAGAAGAATCCCATCGACTTTCTGGAAGCCAAGGGCTACAAAGAAGTG
AAAAAGGACCTGATCATCAAGCTGCCTAAGTACTCCCTGTTCGAGCTGGAAAACGGCCGGAAGAGAATGC
TGGCCTCTGCCGGCGAACTGCAGAAGGGAAACGAACTGGCCCTGCCCTCCAAATATGTGAACTTCCTGTA
CCTGGCCAGCCACTATGAGAAGCTGAAGGGCTCCCCCGAGGATAATGAGCAGAAACAGCTGTTTGTGGAA
CAGCACAAGCACTACCTGGACGAGATCATCGAGCAGATCAGCGAGTTCTCCAAGAGAGTGATCCTGGCCG
ACGCTAATCTGGACAAAGTGCTGTCCGCCTACAACAAGCACCGGGATAAGCCCATCAGAGAGCAGGCCGA
GAATATCATCCACCTGTTTACCCTGACCAATCTGGGAGCCCCTGCCGCCTTCAAGTACTTTGACACCACC
ATCGACCGGAAGAGGTACACCAGCACCAAAGAGGTGCTGGACGCCACCCTGATCCACCAGAGCATCACCG
GCCTGTACGAGACACGGATCGACCTGTCTCAGCTGGGAGGCGACAAAAGGCCGGCGGCCACGAAAAAGGC
CGGCCAGGCAAAAAAGAAAAAGTAAGAATTCCTAGAGCTCGCTGATCAGCCTCGACTGTGCCTTCTAGTT
GCCAGCCATCTGTTGTTTGCCCCTCCCCCGTGCCTTCCTTGACCCTGGAAGGTGCCACTCCCACTGTCCT
TTCCTAATAAAATGAGGAAATTGCATCGCATTGTCTGAGTAGGTGTCATTCTATTCTGGGGGGTGGGGTG
GGGCAGGACAGCAAGGGGGAGGATTGGGAAGAGAATAGCAGGCATGCTGGGGAGCGGCCGCAGGAACCCC
TAGTGATGGAGTTGGCCACTCCCTCTCTGCGCGCTCGCTCGCTCACTGAGGCCGGGCGACCAAAGGTCGC
CCGACGCCCGGGCTTTGCCCGGGCGGCCTCAGTGAGCGAGCGAGCGCGCAGCTGCCTGCAGGGGCGCCTG
ATGCGGTATTTTCTCCTTACGCATCTGTGCGGTATTTCACACCGCATA
[95 nt withheld, positions 4949-5043]
T
[46 nt withheld, positions 5045-5090]
C
[141 nt withheld, positions 5092-5232]
CCTTTGACGTTGGAGTCCACGTTCTTT
[37 nt withheld, positions 5260-5296]
ACTCTATCTCGGGCTATTCTTTTGATTTATAAGGGATTTTGCCGATTTCGGTCTATTGGTTAAAAAATGA
GCTGATTTAACAAAAATTTAACGCGAATTTTAACAAAATATTAACGTTTACAATTTTATGGTGCACTCTC
AGTACAATCTGCTCTGATGCCGCATAGTTAAGCCAGCCCCGACACCCGCCAACACCCGCTGACGCGCCCT
GACGGGCTTGTCTGCTCCCGGCATCCGCTTACAGACAAGCTGTGACCGTCTCCGGGAGCTGCATGTGTCA
GAGGTTTTCACCGTCATCACCGAAACGCGCGAGACGAAAGGGCCTCGTGATACGCCTATTTTTATAGGTT
AATGTCATGATAATAATGGTTTCTTAGACGTCAGGTGGCACTTTTCGGGGAAATGTGCGCGGAACCCCTA
TTTGTTTATTTTTCTAAATACATTCAAATATGTATCCGCTCATGAGACAATAACCCTGATAAATGCTTCA
ATAATATTGAAAAAGGAAGAGTATGAGTATTCAACATTTCCGTGTCGCCCTTATTCCCTTTTTTGCGGCA
TTTTGCCTTCCTGTTTTTGCTCACCCAGAAACGCTGGTGAAAGTAAAAGATGCTGAAGATCAGTTGGGTG
CACGAGTGGGTTACATCGAACTGGATCTCAACAGCGGTAAGATCCTTGAGAGTTTTCGCCCCGAAGAACG
TTTTCCAATGATGAGCACTTTTAAAGTTCTGCTATGTGGCGCGGTATTATCCCGTATTGACGCCGGGCAA
GAGCAACTCGGTCGCCGCATACACTATTCTCAGAATGACTTGGTTGAGTACTCACCAGTCACAGAAAAGC
ATCTTACGGATGGCATGACAGTAAGAGAATTATGCAGTGCTGCCATAACCATGAGTGATAACACTGCGGC
CAACTTACTTCTGACAACGATCGGAGGACCGAAGGAGCTAACCGCTTTTTTGCACAACATGGGGGATCAT
GTAACTCGCCTTGATCGTTGGGAACCGGAGCTGAATGAAGCCATACCAAACGACGAGCGTGACACCACGA
TGCCTGTAGCAATGGCAACAACGTTGCGCAAACTATTAACTGGCGAACTACTTACTCTAGCTTCCCGGCA
ACAATTAATAGACTGGATGGAGGCGGATAAAGTTGCAGGACCACTTCTGCGCTCGGCCCTTCCGGCTGGC
TGGTTTATTGCTGATAAATCTGGAGCCGGTGAGCGTGGAAGCCGCGGTATCATTGCAGCACTGGGGCCAG
ATGGTAAGCCCTCCCGTATCGTAGTTATCTACACGACGGGGAGTCAGGCAACTATGGATGAACGAAATAG
ACAGATCGCTGAGATAGGTGCCTCACTGATTAAGCATTGGTAACTGTCAGACCAAGTTTACTCATATATA
CTTTAGATTGATTTAAAACTTCATTTTTAATTTAAAAGGATCTAGGTGAAGATCCTTTTTGATAATCTCA
TGACCAAAATCCCTTAACGTGAGTTTTCGTTCCACTGAGCGTCAGACCCCGTAGAAAAGATCAAAGGATC
TTCTTGAGATCCTTTTTTTCTGCGCGTAATCTGCTGCTTGCAAACAAAAAAACCACCGCTACCAGCGGTG
GTTTGTTTGCCGGATCAAGAGCTACCAACTCTTTTTCCGAAGGTAACTGGCTTCAGCAGAGCGCAGATAC
CAAATACTGTTCTTCTAGTGTAGCCGTAGTTAGGCCACCACTTCAAGAACTCTGTAGCACCGCCTACATA
CCTCGCTCTGCTAATCCTGTTACCAGTGGCTGCTGCCAGTGGCGATAAGTCGTGTCTTACCGGGTTGGAC
TCAAGACGATAGTTACCGGATAAGGCGCAGCGGTCGGGCTGAACGGGGGGTTCGTGCACACAGCCCAGCT
TGGAGCGAACGACCTACACCGAACTGAGATACCTACAGCGTGAGCTATGAGAAAGCGCCACGCTTCCCGA
AGGGAGAAAGGCGGACAGGTATCCGGTAAGCGGCAGGGTCGGAACAGGAGAGCGCACGAGGGAGCTTCCA
GGGGGAAACGCCTGGTATCTTTATAGTCCTGTCGGGTTTCGCCACCTCTGACTTGAGCGTCGATTTTTGT
GATGCTCGTCAGGGGGGCGGAGCCTATGGAAAAACGCCAGCAACGCGGCCTTTTTACGGTTCCTGGCCTT
TTGCTGGCCTTTTGCTCACATGTGAGGGCCTATTTCCCATGATTCCTTCATATTTGCATATACGATACAA
GGCTGTTAGAGAGATAATTGGAATTAATTTGACTGTAAACACAAAGATATTAGTACAAAATACGTGACGT
AGAAAGTAATAATTTCTTGGGTAGTTTGCAGTTTTAAAATTATGTTTTAAAATGGACTATCATATGCTTA
CCGTAACTTGAAAGTATTTCGATTTCTTGGCTTTATATATCTTGTGGAAAGGACGAAACACCGCTTGACC
ACAGACATGTCTCGTTTTAGAGCTAGAAATAGCAAGTTAAAATAAGGCTAGTCCGTTATCAACTTGAAAA
AGTGGCACCGAGTCGGTGCTTTTTTGTTTTAGAGCTAGAAATAGCAAGTTAAAATAAGGCTAGTCCGTTT
TTAGCGCGTGCGCCAATTCTGCAGACAAATGGCTCTAGAGGTACCCGTTACATAACTTACGGTAAATGGC
CCGCCTGGCTGACCGCCCAACGACCCCCGCCCATTGACGTCAATAGTAACGCCAATAGGGACTTTCCATT
GACGTCAATGGGTGGAGTATTTACGGTAAACTGCCCACTTGGCAGTACATCAAGTGTATCATATGCCAAG
TACGCCCCCTATTGACGTCAATGACGGTAAATGGCCCGCCTGGCATTGTGCCCAGTACATGACCTTATGG
GACTTTCCTACTTGGCAGTACATCTACGTATTAGTCATCGCTATTACCATGGTCGAGGTGAGCCCCACGT
TCTGCTTCACTCTCCCCATCTCCCCCCCCTCCCCACCCCCAATTTTGTATTTATTTATTTTTTAATTATT
TTGTGCAGCGATGGGGGCGGGCGG
